Addgene plasmid #20589: pWZL Neo Myr Flag PLK1
Depositing lab: William Hahn & Jean Zhao. Depositing organization: Dana-Farber Cancer Institute. Publication: Integrative Genomic Approaches Identify IKBKE as a Breast Cancer Oncogene (Kinase Library Clones). Boehm JS, Zhao JJ, Yao J, Kim SY, Firestein R, Dunn IF, Sjostrom SK, Garraway LA, Weremowicz S, Richardson AL, Greulich H, Stewart CJ, Mulvey LA, Shen RR, Ambrogio L, Hirozane-Kishikawa T, Hill DE, Vidal M, Meyerson M, Grenier JK, Hinkle G, Root DE, Roberts TM, Lander ES, Polyak K, Hahn WC. Cell. 2007 Jun 15. 129(6):1065-1079. 10.1016/j.cell.2007.03.052 PubMed 17574021.
Backbone
  Vector backbone: pWZL-Neo-Myr-Flag-DEST
  Backbone manufacturer: William Hahn Lab (available at Addgene, #15300)
  Vector type: Mammalian Expression, Retroviral
  Selectable markers: Neomycin (select with G418)
Growth in bacteria
  Bacterial resistance: Ampicillin, 100 μg/mL
  Growth temperature: 37°C
  Growth strain: Stbl3
  Growth instructions: Stbl3 cells to prevent recombination.
  Copy number: Unknown
Gene/Insert
  Gene/Insert name: PLK1 (alt name: polo-like kinase 1 (Drosophila))
  Species: H. sapiens (human)
  GenBank ID: NM_005030
  Entrez Gene: PLK1 (a.k.a. PLK, STPK13)
  Tag / fusion protein: Myr (N terminal on backbone); Flag (N terminal on backbone)
  Cloning method: Gateway Cloning
  Sequencing primers: 5′ pWZL-Fwd (GAA CCT CCT CGT TCG ACC); 3′ pWZL-Rev (TTC CGG GCC CTC ACA TTG)
Resource information
  A portion of this plasmid was derived from a plasmid made by: 1-A9
Terms and licenses: Academic/Nonprofit Terms; Industry Terms: Not Available to Industry
Depositor comments: ORFs were cloned into Gateway compatible pEntry vectors. An LR recombination reaction was performed to move the ORF to pWZL-Neo-Myr-Flag DEST such that the ORF would have 5' myristoylation and flag tags. This plasmid is part of a kinase library, and the gene has been verified, but has not been fully sequenced for minor mutations. Please see the following link for plasmids from this article that are not part of the kinase library http://www.addgene.org/pubmed/17574021
How to cite: pWZL Neo Myr Flag PLK1 was a gift from William Hahn & Jean Zhao (Addgene plasmid # 20589 ; http://n2t.net/addgene:20589 ; RRID:Addgene_20589)
