[The description below was written by a language model from this plasmid's Addgene catalogue record and pLannotate feature annotations shown in this document.]
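Description:
pWZL Neo Myr Flag PLK1 is a Moloney murine leukemia virus-based retroviral vector for stable expression of human polo-like kinase 1 (PLK1) in mammalian cells. It was built by a Gateway LR reaction that moved the PLK1 open reading frame from an entry clone into the pWZL-Neo-Myr-Flag-DEST backbone, and the residual attB1 and attB2 sites flank the coding sequence in the annotated map. In bacteria the plasmid is maintained through a high-copy ColE1/pUC-type origin and ampicillin resistance (bla). The annotation also picks up an M13 phage origin, a short lacI remnant and a fragment of Epstein-Barr virus oriP in the backbone.

The viral transcript is driven in packaging cells by a CMV enhancer/promoter placed upstream of a partial 5' LTR, followed by a packaging signal (Ψ) with a truncated gag region that lacks its start codon. Downstream lies the payload: a Src-derived N-myristoylation signal and a Flag epitope fused to the N terminus of PLK1. The Flag tag is listed in the catalogue fields but was not separately called in the feature table. Myristoylation directs the fusion protein to membranes, a strategy commonly used to promote kinase activation, while Flag allows detection or immunoprecipitation. An EMCV IRES then links translation of the neomycin phosphotransferase gene to the same transcript, so transduced cells can be selected with G418, and an MMLV 3' LTR closes the provirus.

The construct belongs to a library of myristoylated, Flag-tagged human kinases assembled for gain-of-function screens to identify kinase oncogenes. The depositor notes that the gene identity was verified but the clone was not fully sequenced for minor mutations.
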