Features (pLannotate 1.2.2; 19 found; start..end, strand, type, name):
      3..380     +  enhancer       CMV enhancer: human cytomegalovirus immediate early enhancer
    382..581     +  promoter       CMV promoter: human cytomegalovirus (CMV) immediate early promoter
    598..742     +  LTR            3' LTR (ΔU3) (fragment): self-inactivating 3' long terminal repeat (LTR) from Moloney murine leukemia virus
    864..1138    +  misc_feature   MESV Ψ (fragment): packaging signal of murine embryonic stem cell virus
   1205..1621    +  CDS            gag (truncated): truncated Moloney murine leukemia virus (MMLV) gag gene lacking the start codon
   1669..1686    +  CDS            myr (fragment): N-myristoylation signal from Src kinase (Pellman et al., 1985; Kaplan et al., 1988)
   1742..1759    +  protein_bind   attB1 (fragment): mutant version of attB; core recombination site for the Gateway® BP reaction BP Clonase™
   1765..3561    +  CDS            PLK1: PLK1_HUMAN - Also known as PLK. Experimental evidence at protein level: Swiss-Prot protein existence level 1. Serine/threonine-protein kinase that performs several important functions throughout M phase of the cell cycle, including the regulation of centrosome maturation and spindle assembly, the removal of cohesins from chromosome arms, the inactivation of anaphase- promoting complex/cyclosome (APC/C) inhibitors, and the regulation of mitotic exit and cytokinesis. Polo-like kinase proteins acts by binding and phosphorylating proteins are that already phosphorylated on a specific motif recogni
   3573..3597    -  protein_bind   attB2: mutant version of attB; recombination site for the Gateway® BP reaction BP Clonase™
   3656..4117    +  misc_feature   IRES: internal ribosome entry site (IRES) of the encephalomyocarditis virus (EMCV)
   4122..4913    +  CDS            neo: KKA2_KLEPN - Also known as kan, nptII. Experimental evidence at protein level: Swiss-Prot protein existence level 1. Resistance to kanamycin, neomycin, paromomycin, ribostamycin, butirosin and gentamicin B. From Klebsiella pneumoniae.
   4981..5102    +  LTR            3' LTR (ΔU3) (fragment): self-inactivating 3' long terminal repeat (LTR) from Moloney murine leukemia virus
   5103..5572    +  LTR            LTR: long terminal repeat from Moloney murine leukemia virus
   5608..5712    +  promoter       AmpR promoter: bla
   5713..6573    +  CDS            AmpR: β-lactamase; bla; confers resistance to ampicillin, carbenicillin, and related antibiotics
   6732..8083    +  rep_origin     oriP (fragment): Epstein-Barr virus oriP replication origin (Yates et al., 2000)
   8339..8927    +  rep_origin     ori: high-copy-number ColE1/pMB1/pBR322/pUC origin of replication
   9110..9162    +  CDS            lacI (fragment): lac repressor; lacI; The lac repressor binds to the lac operator to inhibit transcription in E. coli. This inhibition can be relieved by adding lactose or isopropyl-β-D-thiogalactopyranoside (IPTG).
   9178..9629    -  rep_origin     M13 ori (sequence partly withheld): M13 bacteriophage origin of replication; arrow indicates direction of (+) strand synthesis
>Addgene plasmid #20589 | pWZL Neo Myr Flag PLK1 | addgene full sequence | sequence record 273881 | Addgene NGS Result
GGCATTGATTATTGACTAGTTATTAATAGTAATCAATTACGGGGTCATTAGTTCATAGCCCATATATGGA
GTTCCGCGTTACATAACTTACGGTAAATGGCCCGCCTGGCTGACCGCCCAACGACCCCCGCCCATTGACG
TCAATAATGACGTATGTTCCCATAGTAACGCCAATAGGGACTTTCCATTGACGTCAATGGGTGGAGTATT
TACGGTAAACTGCCCACTTGGCAGTACATCAAGTGTATCATATGCCAAGTCCGCCCCCTATTGACGTCAA
TGACGGTAAATGGCCCGCCTGGCATTATGCCCAGTACATGACCTTACGGGACTTTCCTACTTGGCAGTAC
ATCTACGTATTAGTCATCGCTATTACCATGGTGATGCGGTTTTGGCAGTACACCAATGGGCGTGGATAGC
GGTTTGACTCACGGGGATTTCCAAGTCTCCACCCCATTGACGTCAATGGGAGTTTGTTTTGGCACCAAAA
TCAACGGGACTTTCCAAAATGTCGTAATAACCCCGCCCCGTTGACGCAAATGGGCGGTAGGCGTGTACGG
TGGGAGGTCTATATAAGCAGAGCTGGTTTAGTGAACCGCGCCAGTCCTCCGATTGACTGAGTCGCCCGGG
TACCCGTGTATCCAATAAACCCTCTTGCAGTTGCATCCGACTTGTGGTCTCGCTGTTCCTTGGGAGGGTC
TCCTCTGAGTGATTGACTACCCGTCAGCGGGGGTCTTTCATTTGGGGGCTCGTCCGGGATCGGGAGACCC
CTGCCCAGGGACCACCGACCCACCACCGGGAGGCAAGCTGGCCAGCAACTTATCTGTGTCTGTCCGATTG
TCTAGTGTCTATGACTGATTTTATGCGCCTGCGTCGGTACTAGTTAGCTAACTAGCTCTGTATCTGGCGG
ACCCGTGGTGGAACTGACGAGTTCTGAACACCCGGCCGCAACCCTGGGAGACGTCCCAGGGACTTTGGGG
GCCGTTTTTGTGGCCCGACCTGAGGAAGGGAGTCGATGTGGAATCCGACCCCGTCAGGATATGTGGTTCT
GGTAGGAGACGAGAACCTAAAACAGTTCCCGCCTCCGTCTGAATTTTTGCTTTCGGTTTGGAACCGAAGC
CGCGCGTCTTGTCTGCTGCAGCGCTGCAGCATCGTTCTGTGTTGTCTCTGTCTGACTGTGTTTCTGTATT
TGTCTGAAAATTAGGGCCAGACTGTTACCACTCCCTTAAGTTTGACCTTAGGTCACTGGAAAGATGTCGA
GCGGATCGCTCACAACCAGTCGGTAGATGTCAAGAAGAGACGTTGGGTTACCTTCTGCTCTGCAGAATGG
CCAACCTTTAACGTCGGATGGCCGCGAGACGGCACCTTTAACCGAGACCTCATCACCCAGGTTAAGATCA
AGGTCTTTTCACCTGGCCCGCATGGACACCCAGACCAGGTCCCCTACATCGTGACCTGGGAAGCCTTGGC
TTTTGACCCCCCTCCCTGGGTCAAGCCCTTTGTACACCCTAAGCCTCCGCCTCCTCTTCCTCCATCCGCC
CCGTCTCTCCCCCTTGAACCTCCTCGTTCGACCCCGCCTCGATCCTCCCTTTATCCAGCCCTCACTCCTT
CTCTAGGCGCCGGCCGGATCCAGAATTCGCCACCATGGGGTCTTCAAAATCTAAACCAAAGGACCCCAGC
CAGCGCCGGCGCAGGATCCGAGGTTACCTTGACTACAAAGACGATGACGACAAGCAATTGACAAGTTTGT
ACAAAAAAGTTGGCATGAGTGCTGCAGTGACTGCAGGGAAGCTGGCACGGGCACCGGCCGACCCTGGGAA
AGCCGGGGTCCCCGGAGTTGCAGCTCCCGGAGCTCCGGCGGCGGCTCCACCGGCGAAAGAGATCCCGGAG
GTCCTAGTGGACCCACGCAGCCGGCGGCGCTATGTGCGGGGCCGCTTTTTGGGCAAGGGCGGCTTTGCCA
AGTGCTTCGAGATCTCGGACGCGGACACCAAGGAGGTGTTCGCGGGCAAGATTGTGCCTAAGTCTCTGCT
GCTCAAGCCGCACCAGAGGGAGAAGATGTCCATGGAAATATCCATTCACCGCAGCCTCGCCCACCAGCAC
GTCGTAGGATTCCACGGCTTTTTCGAGGACAACGACTTCGTGTTCGTGGTGTTGGAGCTCTGCCGCCGGA
GGTCTCTCCTGGAGCTGCACAAGAGGAGGAAAGCCCTGACTGAGCCTGAGGCCCGATACTACCTACGGCA
AATTGTGCTTGGCTGCCAGTACCTGCACCGAAACCGAGTTATTCATCGAGACCTCAAGCTGGGCAACCTT
TTCCTGAATGAAGATCTGGAGGTGAAAATAGGGGATTTTGGACTGGCAACCAAAGTCGAATATGACGGGG
AGAGGAAGAAGACCCTGTGTGGGACTCCTAATTACATAGCTCCCGAGGTGCTGAGCAAGAAAGGGCACAG
TTTCGAGGTGGATGTGTGGTCCATTGGGTGTATCATGTATACCTTGTTAGTGGGCAAACCACCTTTTGAG
ACTTCTTGCCTAAAAGAGACCTACCTCCGGATCAAGAAGAATGAATACAGTATTCCCAAGCACATCAACC
CCGTGGCCGCCTCCCTCATCCAGAAGATGCTTCAGACAGATCCCACTGCCCGCCCAACCATTAACGAGCT
GCTTAATGACGAGTTCTTTACTTCTGGCTATATCCCTGCCCGTCTCCCCATCACCTGCCTGACCATTCCA
CCAAGGTTTTCGATTGCTCCCAGCAGCCTGGACCCCAGCAACCGGAAGCCCCTCACAGTCCTCAATAAAG
GCTTGGAGAACCCCCTGCCTGAGCGTCCCCGGGAAAAAGAAGAACCAGTGGTTCGAGAGACAGGTGAGGT
GGTCGACTGCCACCTCAGTGACATGCTGCAGCAGCTGCACAGTGTCAATGCCTCCAAGCCCTCGGAGCGT
GGGCTGGTCAGGCAAGAGGAGGCTGAGGATCCTGCCTGCATCCCCATCTTCTGGGTCAGCAAGTGGGTGG
ACTATTCGGACAAGTACGGCCTTGGGTATCAGCTCTGTGATAACAGCGTGGGGGTGCTCTTCAATGACTC
AACACGCCTCATCCTCTACAATGATGGTGACAGCCTGCAGTACATAGAGCGTGACGGCACTGAGTCCTAC
CTCACCGTGAGTTCCCATCCCAACTCCTTGATGAAGAAGATCACCCTCCTTAAATATTTCCGCAATTACA
TGAGCGAGCACTTGCTGAAGGCAGGTGCCAACATCACGCCGCGCGAAGGTGATGAGCTCGCCCGGCTGCC
CTACCTACGGACCTGGTTCCGCACCCGCAGCGCCATCATCCTGCACCTCAGCAACGGCAGCGTGCAGATC
AACTTCTTCCAGGATCACACCAAGCTCATCTTGTGCCCACTGATGGCAGCCGTGACCTACATCGACGAGA
AGCGGGACTTCCGCACATACCGCCTGAGTCTCCTGGAGGAGTACGGCTGCTGCAAGGAGCTGGCCAGCCG
GCTCCGCTACGCCCGCACTATGGTGGACAAGCTGCTGAGCTCACGCTCGGCCAGCAACCGTTCAGGCCTC
CTACCCAACTTTCTTGTACAAAGTGGTTTGATCTAGTCGACCAATTCCGGTTATTTTCCACCATATTGCC
GTCTTTTGGCAATGTGAGGGCCCGGAAACCTGGCCCTGTCTTCTTGACGAGCATTCCTAGGGGTCTTTCC
CCTCTCGCCAAAGGAATGCAAGGTCTGTTGAATGTCGTGAAGGAAGCAGTTCCTCTGGAAGCTTCTTGAA
GACAAACAACGTCTGTAGCGACCCTTTGCAGGCAGCGGAACCCCCCACCTGGCGACAGGTGCCTCTGCGG
CCAAAAGCCACGTGTATAAGATACACCTGCAAAGGCGGCACAACCCCAGTGCCACGTTGTGAGTTGGATA
GTTGTGGAAAGAGTCAAATGGCTCTCCTCAAGCGTATTCAACAAGGGGCTGAAGGATGCCCAGAAGGTAC
CCCATTGTATGGGATCTGATCTGGGGCCTCGGTGCACATGCTTTACATGTGTTTAGTCGAGGTTAAAAAA
CGTCTAGGCCCCCCGAACCACGGGGACGTGGTTTTCCTTTGAAAAACACGATGATAATACCATGATTGAA
CAAGATGGATTGCACGCAGGTTCTCCGGCCGCTTGGGTGGAGAGGCTATTCGGCTATGACTGGGCACAAC
AGACAATCGGCTGCTCTGATGCCGCCGTGTTCCGGCTGTCAGCGCAGGGGCGCCCGGTTCTTTTTGTCAA
GACCGACCTGTCCGGTGCCCTGAATGAACTGCAGGACGAGGCAGCGCGGCTATCGTGGCTGGCCACGACG
GGCGTTCCTTGCGCAGCTGTGCTCGACGTTGTCACTGAAGCGGGAAGGGACTGGCTGCTATTGGGCGAAG
TGCCGGGGCAGGATCTCCTGTCATCTCACCTTGCTCCTGCCGAGAAAGTATCCATCATGGCTGATGCAAT
GCGGCGGCTGCATACGCTTGATCCGGCTACCTGCCCATTCGACCACCAAGCGAAACATCGCATCGAGCGA
GCACGTACTCGGATGGAAGCCGGTCTTGTCGATCAGGATGATCTGGACGAAGAGCATCAGGGGCTCGCGC
CAGCCGAACTGTTCGCCAGGCTCAAGGCGCGCATGCCCGACGGCGAGGATCTCGTCGTGACCCATGGCGA
TGCCTGCTTGCCGAATATCATGGTGGAAAATGGCCGCTTTTCTGGATTCATCGACTGTGGCCGGCTGGGT
GTGGCGGACCGCTATCAGGACATAGCGTTGGCTACCCGTGATATTGCTGAAGAGCTTGGCGGCGAATGGG
CTGACCGCTTCCTCGTGCTTTACGGTATCGCCGCTCCCGATTCGCAGCGCATCGCCTTCTATCGCCTTCT
TGACGAGTTCTTCTGAGCGGGACTCTGGGGTTCGCATCGATAAAATAAAAGATTTTATTTAGTCTCCAGA
AAAAGGGGGGAATGAAAGACCCCACCTGTAGGTTTGGCAAGCTAGCTTAAGTAACGCCATTTTGCAAGGC
ATGGAAAAATACATAACTGAGAATAGAGAAGTTCAGATCAAGGTCAGGAACAGATGGAACAGCTGAATAT
GGGCCAAACAGGATATCTGTGGTAAGCAGTTCCTGCCCCGGCTCAGGGCCAAGAACAGATGGAACAGCTG
AATATGGGCCAAACAGGATATCTGTGGTAAGCAGTTCCTGCCCCGGCTCAGGGCCAAGAACAGATGGTCC
CCAGATGCGGTCCAGCCCTCAGCAGTTTCTAGAGAACCATCAGATGTTTCCAGGGTGCCCCAAGGACCTG
AAATGACCCTGTGCCTTATTTGAACTAACCAATCAGTTCGCTTCTCGCTTCTGTTCGCGCGCTTCTGCTC
CCCGAGCTCAATAAAAGAGCCCACAACCCCTCACTCGGGGCGCCAGTCCTCCGATTGACTGAGTCGCCCG
GGTACCCGTGTATCCAATAAACCCTCTTGCAGTTGCATCCGACTTGTGGTCTCGCTGTTCCTTGGGAGGG
TCTCCTCTGAGTGATTGACTACCCGTCAGCGGGGGTCTTTCACAGGCCAGTGGGGCCGCACTTTTCGGGG
AAATGTGCGCGGAACCCCTATTTGTTTATTTTTCTAAATACATTCAAATATGTATCCGCTCATGAGACAA
TAACCCTGATAAATGCTTCAATAATATTGAAAAAGGAAGAGTATGAGTATTCAACATTTCCGTGTCGCCC
TTATTCCCTTTTTTGCGGCATTTTGCCTTCCTGTTTTTGCTCACCCAGAAACGCTGGTGAAAGTAAAAGA
TGCTGAAGATCAGTTGGGTGCACGAGTGGGTTACATCGAACTGGATCTCAACAGCGGTAAGATCCTTGAG
AGTTTTCGCCCCGAAGAACGTTTTCCAATGATGAGCACTTTTAAAGTTCTGCTATGTGGCGCGGTATTAT
CCCGTATTGACGCCGGGCAAGAGCAACTCGGTCGCCGCATACACTATTCTCAGAATGACTTGGTTGAGTA
CTCACCAGTCACAGAAAAGCATCTTACGGATGGCATGACAGTAAGAGAATTATGCAGTGCTGCCATAACC
ATGAGTGATAACACTGCGGCCAACTTACTTCTGACAACGATCGGAGGACCGAAGGAGCTAACCGCTTTTT
TGCACAACATGGGGGATCATGTAACTCGCCTTGATCGTTGGGAACCGGAGCTGAATGAAGCCATACCAAA
CGACGAGCGTGACACCACGATGCCTGTAGCAATGGCAACAACGTTGCGCAAACTATTAACTGGCGAACTA
CTTACTCTAGCTTCCCGGCAACAATTAATAGACTGGATGGAGGCGGATAAAGTTGCAGGACCACTTCTGC
GCTCGGCCCTTCCGGCTGGCTGGTTTATTGCTGATAAATCTGGAGCCGGTGAGCGTGGGTCTCGCGGTAT
CATTGCAGCACTGGGGCCAGATGGTAAGCCCTCCCGTATCGTAGTTATCTACACGACGGGGAGTCAGGCA
ACTATGGATGAACGAAATAGACAGATCGCTGAGATAGGTGCCTCACTGATTAAGCATTGGTAACTGTCAG
ACCAAGTTTACTCATATATACTTTAGATTGATTTGCGGCCGCGAAAAGGACAAGCAGCGAAAATTCACGC
CCCCTTGGGAGGTGGCGGCATATGCAAAGGATAGCACTCCCACTCTACTACTGGGTATCATATGCTGACT
GTATATGCATGAGGATAGCATATGCTACCCGGATACAGATTAGGATAGCATATACTACCCAGATATAGAT
TAGGATAGCATATGCTACCCAGATATAGATTAGGATAGCCTATGCTACCCAGATATAAATTAGGATAGCA
TATACTACCCAGATATAGATTAGGATAGCATATGCTACCCAGATATAGATTAGGATAGCCTATGCTACCC
AGATATAGATTAGGATAGCATATGCTATCCAGATATTTGGGTAGTATATGCTACCCATGGCAACATTAGC
CCACCGTGCTCTCAGCGACCTCGTGAATATGAGGACCAACAACCCTGTGCTTGGCGCTCAGGCGCAAGTG
TGTGTAATTTGTCCTCCAGATCGCAGCAATCGCGCCCCTATCTTGGCCCGCCCACCTACTTATGCAGGTA
TTCCCCGGGGTGCCATTAGTGGTTTTGTGGGCAAGTGGTTTGACCGCAGTGGTTAGCGGGGTTACAATCA
GCCAAGTTATTACACCCTTATTTTACAGTCCAAAACCGCAGGGCGGCGTGTGGGGGCTGACGCGTGCCCC
CACTCCACAATTTCAAAAAAAAGAGTGGCCACTTGTCTTTGTTTATGGGCCCCATTGGCGTGGAGCCCCG
TTTAATTTTCGGGGGTGTTAGAGACAACCAGTGGAGTCCGCTGCTGTCGGCGTCCACTCTCTTTCCCCTT
GTTACAAATAGAGTGTAACAACATGGTTCACCTGTCTTGGTCCCTGCCTGGGACACATCTTAATAACCCC
AGTATCATATTGCACTAGGATTATGTGTTGCCCATAGCCATAAATTCGTGTGAGATGGACATCCAGTCTT
TACGGCTTGTCCCCACCCCATGGATTTCTATTGTTAAAGATATTCAGAATGTTTCATTCCTACACTAGTA
TTTATTGCCCAAGGGGTTTGTGAGGGTTATATTGGTGTCATAGCACAATGCCACCACTGAACCCCCCGTC
CAAATTTTATTCTGGGGGCGTCACCTGAAACCTTGTTTTCGAGCACCTCACATACACCTTACTGTTCACA
ACTCAGCAGTTATTCTATTAGCTAAACGAAGGAGAATGAAGAAGCAGGCGAAGATTCAGGAGAGTTCACT
GCCCGCTCCTTGATCTTCAGCCACTGCCCTTGTGACTAAAATGGTTCACTACCCTCGTGGAATCCTGACC
CCATGTAAATAAAACCGTGACAGCTCATGGGGTGGGAGATATCGCTGTTCCTTAGGACCCTTTTACTAAC
CCTAATTCGATAGCATATGCTTCCCGTTGGGTAACATATGCTATTGAATTAGGGTTAGTCTGGATAGTAT
ATACTACTACCCGGGAAGCATATGCTACCCGTTTAGGGTTAACAAGGGGGCCTTATAAACACTATTGCTA
ATGCCCTCTTGAGGGTCCGCTTATCGGTAGCTACACAGGCCCCTCTGATTGACGTTGGTGTAGCCTCCCG
TAGTCTTCCTGGGCCCCTGGGAGGTACATGTCGGCCGCAAAAGGATCTAGGTGAAGATCCTTTTTGATAA
TCTCATGACCAAAATCCCTTAACGTGAGTTTTCGTTCCACTGAGCGTCAGACCCCGTAGAAAAGATCAAA
GGATCTTCTTGAGATCCTTTTTTTCTGCGCGTAATCTGCTGCTTGCAAACAAAAAAACCACCGCTACCAG
CGGTGGTTTGTTTGCCGGATCAAGAGCTACCAACTCTTTTTCCGAAGGTAACTGGCTTCAGCAGAGCGCA
GATACCAAATACTGTTCTTCTAGTGTAGCCGTAGTTAGGCCACCACTTCAAGAACTCTGTAGCACCGCCT
ACATACCTCGCTCTGCTAATCCTGTTACCAGTGGCTGCTGCCAGTGGCGATAAGTCGTGTCTTACCGGGT
TGGACTCAAGACGATAGTTACCGGATAAGGCGCAGCGGTCGGGCTGAACGGGGGGTTCGTGCACACAGCC
CAGCTTGGAGCGAACGACCTACACCGAACTGAGATACCTACAGCGTGAGCTATGAGAAAGCGCCACGCTT
CCCGAAGGGAGAAAGGCGGACAGGTATCCGGTAAGCGGCAGGGTCGGAACAGGAGAGCGCACGAGGGAGC
TTCCAGGGGGAAACGCCTGGTATCTTTATAGTCCTGTCGGGTTTCGCCACCTCTGACTTGAGCGTCGATT
TTTGTGATGCTCGTCAGGGGGGCGGAGCCTATGGAAAAACGCCAGCAACGCGGCCTTTTTACGGTTCCTG
GCCTTTTGCTGGCCTTTTGCTCACATGTTCTTTCCTGCGTTATCCCCTGATTCTGTGGATAACCGTATTA
CCGCCTTTGAGTGAGCTGATACCGCTCGCCGCAGCCGAACGACCGAGCGCAGCGAGTCAGTGAGCGAGGA
AGCGGAAGAGCGCCCAATACGCAAACCGCCTCTCCCCGCGCGTTGGCCGATTCATTAATGCAACTATGGT
TGGCGCGTTGTAAACGTTAATATTTTGTTAAAATTCGCGTTAAATTTTTGTTAAATCAGCTCATTTTTTA
ACCAATAGACCGAAATCGGCAAAATCCCTTATAAATCAAAAGAATAGCCCGAGATAGAGT
[37 nt withheld, positions 9301-9337]
AAAGAACGTGGACTCCAACGTCAAAGG
[141 nt withheld, positions 9365-9505]
G
[46 nt withheld, positions 9507-9552]
A
[76 nt withheld, positions 9554-9629]
CCGATCTTCAATATTGGCCATTAGCCATATTATTCATTGGTTATATAGCATAAATCAATATTGGCTATTG
GCCATTGCATACGTTGTATCTATATCATAATATGTACATTTATATTGGCTCATGTCCAATATGACCGCCA
TGTT
