>Addgene plasmid #20589 | pWZL Neo Myr Flag PLK1 | addgene partial sequence | sequence record 26414 | 20589 with pWZL-Fwd
CTCCTTCTCTAGGCGCCGGCCGGATCCAGAATTCGCCACCATGGGGTCTTCAAAATCTAAACCAAAGGAC
CCCAGCCAGCGCCGGCGCAGGATCCGAGGTTACCTTGACTACAAAGACGATGACGACAAGCAATTGACAA
GTTTGTACAAAAAAGTTGGCATGAGTGCTGCAGTGACTGCAGGGAAGCTGGCACGGGCACCGGCCGACCC
TGGGAAAGCCGGGGTCCCCGGAGTTGCAGCTCCCGGAGCTCCGGCGGCGGCTCCACCGGCGAAAGAGATC
CCGGAGGTCCTAGTGGACCCACGCAGCCGGCGGCGCTATGTGCGGGGCCGCTTTTTGGGCAAGGGCGGCT
TTGCCAAGTGCTTCGAGATCTCGGACGCGGACACCAAGGAGGTGTTCGCGGGCAAGATTGTGCCTAAGTC
TCTGCTGCTCAAGCCGCACCAGAGGGAGAAGATGTCCATGGAAATATCCATTCACCGCAGCCTCGCCCAC
CAGCACGTCGTAGGATTCCACGGCTTTTTCGAGGACAACGACTTCGTGTTCGTGGTGTTGGAGCTCTGCC
GCCGGAGGTCTCTCCTGGAGCTGCACAAGAGGAGGAAAGCCCTGACTGAGCCTGAGGCCCGATACTACCT
ACGGCAAATTGTGCTTGGCTGCCAGTACCTGCACCGAAACCGAGTTATTCATCGAGACCTCAAGCTGGGC
AACCTTTTCCTGAATGAAGATCTGGAGGTGAAAATAGGGGATTTTG
